Addgene plasmid #20523: pWZL Neo Myr Flag MAPK13
Depositing lab: William Hahn & Jean Zhao. Depositing organization: Dana-Farber Cancer Institute. Publication: Integrative Genomic Approaches Identify IKBKE as a Breast Cancer Oncogene (Kinase Library Clones). Boehm JS, Zhao JJ, Yao J, Kim SY, Firestein R, Dunn IF, Sjostrom SK, Garraway LA, Weremowicz S, Richardson AL, Greulich H, Stewart CJ, Mulvey LA, Shen RR, Ambrogio L, Hirozane-Kishikawa T, Hill DE, Vidal M, Meyerson M, Grenier JK, Hinkle G, Root DE, Roberts TM, Lander ES, Polyak K, Hahn WC. Cell. 2007 Jun 15. 129(6):1065-1079. 10.1016/j.cell.2007.03.052 PubMed 17574021.
Backbone
  Vector backbone: pWZL-Neo-Myr-Flag-DEST
  Backbone manufacturer: William Hahn Lab (available at Addgene, #15300)
  Vector type: Mammalian Expression, Retroviral
  Selectable markers: Neomycin (select with G418)
Growth in bacteria
  Bacterial resistance: Ampicillin, 100 μg/mL
  Growth temperature: 37°C
  Growth strain: Stbl3
  Growth instructions: Stbl3 cells to prevent recombination.
  Copy number: Unknown
Gene/Insert
  Gene/Insert name: MAPK13 (alt name: mitogen-activated protein kinase 13)
  Species: H. sapiens (human)
  GenBank ID: NM_002754
  Entrez Gene: MAPK13 (a.k.a. MAPK 13, MAPK-13, PRKM13, SAPK4, p38delta)
  Tag / fusion protein: Myr (N terminal on backbone); Flag (N terminal on backbone)
  Cloning method: Gateway Cloning
  Sequencing primers: 5′ pWZL-Fwd (GAA CCT CCT CGT TCG ACC); 3′ pWZL-Rev (TTC CGG GCC CTC ACA TTG)
Resource information
  A portion of this plasmid was derived from a plasmid made by: 1-H3
Terms and licenses: Academic/Nonprofit Terms; Industry Terms: Not Available to Industry
Depositor comments: ORFs were cloned into Gateway compatible pEntry vectors. An LR recombination reaction was performed to move the ORF to pWZL-Neo-Myr-Flag DEST such that the ORF would have 5' myristoylation and flag tags. This plasmid is part of a kinase library, and the gene has been verified, but has not been fully sequenced for minor mutations. Please see the following link for plasmids from this article that are not part of the kinase library http://www.addgene.org/pubmed/17574021
How to cite: pWZL Neo Myr Flag MAPK13 was a gift from William Hahn & Jean Zhao (Addgene plasmid # 20523 ; http://n2t.net/addgene:20523 ; RRID:Addgene_20523)
