[The description below was written by a language model from this plasmid's Addgene catalogue record.]
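Description:
pWZL Neo Myr Flag MAPK13 is a retroviral mammalian expression plasmid built on the Gateway-compatible pWZL-Neo-Myr-Flag-DEST backbone. It is propagated in bacteria under ampicillin selection, with a recombination-deficient strain recommended because the repeated retroviral sequences in this type of vector can rearrange. Transduced mammalian cells are selected with G418 through the neomycin resistance marker. The record includes no feature table, so the promoter driving the insert, the origin of replication and the detailed arrangement of the viral elements are not stated, and the copy number is listed as unknown.

The payload is the human MAPK13 open reading frame, encoding mitogen-activated protein kinase 13, also known as p38delta or SAPK4. The ORF was first cloned into a Gateway entry vector. It was then moved into the destination vector by an LR recombination reaction, which places it in frame behind two N-terminal tags supplied by the backbone. The first is a myristoylation signal, which directs lipid modification and membrane targeting of the fusion protein, a strategy commonly used to promote kinase activation. The second is a Flag epitope, which allows detection or immunoprecipitation.

The plasmid belongs to a library of myristoylated, Flag-tagged kinase clones. The library was assembled for integrative genomic screening of kinases with oncogenic activity, in a study that identified IKBKE as a breast cancer oncogene. It is suited to producing retrovirus for stable expression of membrane-targeted MAPK13 in mammalian cells. The depositors note that the identity of the gene was verified, but the clone was not fully sequenced, so minor mutations cannot be excluded.
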