>Addgene plasmid #20523 | pWZL Neo Myr Flag MAPK13 | addgene partial sequence | sequence record 26348 | 20523 with pWZL-Fwd
CTCCTTCTCTAGGCGCCGGCCGGATCCAGAATTCGCCACCATGGGGTCTTCAAAATCTAAACCAAAGGAC
CCCAGCCAGCGCCGGCGCAGGATCCGAGGTTACCTTGACTACAAAGACGATGACGACAAGCAATTGACAA
GTTTGTACAAAAAAGTTGGCATGAGCCTCATCCGGAAAAAGGGCTTCTACAAGCAGGACGTCAACAAGAC
CGCCTGGGAGCTGCCCAAGACCTACGTGTCCCCGACGCACGTCGGCAGCGGGGCCTATGGCTCCGTGTGC
TCGGCCATCGACAAGCGGTCAGGGGAGAAGGTGGCCATCAAGAAGCTGAGCCGACCCTTTCAGTCCGAGA
TCTTCGCCAAGCGCGCCTACCGGGAGCTGCTGCTGCTGAAGCACATGCAGCATGAGAACGTCATTGGGCT
CCTGGATGTCTTCACCCCAGCCTCCTCCCTGCGCAACTTCTATGACTTCTACCTGGTGATGCCCTTCATG
CAGACGGATCTGCAGAAGATCATGGGGATGGAGTTCAGTGAGGAGAAGATCCAGTACCTGGTGTATCAGA
TGCTCAAAGGCCTTAAGTACATCCACTCTGCTGGGGTCGTGCACAGGGACCTGAAGCCAGGCAACCTGGC
TGTGAATGAGGACTGTGAACTGAAGATTCTGGANTTTGGGCTGGCGCGACATGCAGACNCCGAGATGACT
GGCTACGTGGTGACCCGCTGGTACCGGGCCCCCGAGGTGATCCTCAGCT
